Addgene plasmid #80428: pcDNA6-E2F4CA-Myc
Purpose: Mammalian expression of constitutively active chick E2F4
Depositing lab: José María Frade. Depositing organization: Instituto Cajal (CSIC). Publication: Nerve growth factor-induced cell cycle reentry in newborn neurons is triggered by p38MAPK-dependent E2F4 phosphorylation. Morillo SM, Abanto EP, Roman MJ, Frade JM. Mol Cell Biol. 2012 Jul;32(14):2722-37. doi: 10.1128/MCB.00239-12. Epub 2012 May 14. PubMed 22586272.
Backbone
  Vector backbone: pcDNA6/V5-His-A2
  Vector type: Mammalian Expression
  Selectable markers: Blasticidin
Growth in bacteria
  Bacterial resistance: Ampicillin, 100 μg/mL
  Growth temperature: 37°C
  Growth strain: DH5alpha
  Copy number: High Copy
Gene/Insert
  Gene/Insert name: E2F transcription factor 4
  Species: G. gallus (chicken)
  Mutation: T261E, T263E
  Entrez Gene: E2F4
  Promoter: CMV
  Tag / fusion protein: Myc (C terminal on insert)
  Cloning method: Restriction Enzyme; 5′ cloning site EcoRI (unknown if destroyed); 3′ cloning site EcoRI (unknown if destroyed)
  Sequencing primers: 5′ T7; 3′ BGH-rev
Terms and licenses: Academic/Nonprofit Terms; Industry Terms: Not Available to Industry
How to cite: pcDNA6-E2F4CA-Myc was a gift from José María Frade (Addgene plasmid # 80428 ; http://n2t.net/addgene:80428 ; RRID:Addgene_80428)
