[The description below was written by a language model from this plasmid's Addgene catalogue record and pLannotate feature annotations shown in this document.]
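Description:
pcDNA6-E2F4CA-Myc is a mammalian expression plasmid of about 6.4 kb built on the pcDNA6/V5-His backbone. It is designed to produce a constitutively active form of the chicken (Gallus gallus) transcription factor E2F4. It is maintained in E. coli through a high-copy ColE1/pUC-type origin and an ampicillin resistance gene (β-lactamase under its own promoter), and it also carries an f1 origin for single-stranded DNA production. For selection in mammalian cells, an SV40 early promoter drives the blasticidin S deaminase gene (BSD), followed by an SV40 polyadenylation signal. An EM7 bacterial promoter upstream of BSD also allows the marker to be expressed in bacteria. The short bleomycin-resistance, lacI and HIV LTR fragments called by the automated annotation appear to be backbone remnants or similarity hits rather than functional elements.

The expression cassette uses the human CMV immediate-early enhancer and promoter, with a T7 promoter just downstream that also serves as a sequencing primer site. The E2F4 open reading frame was cloned through EcoRI sites and carries the substitutions T261E and T263E. Replacing threonine with glutamate is commonly used to mimic phosphorylation, which fits the "constitutively active" designation and the associated work on p38 MAPK-dependent E2F4 phosphorylation. The annotation tool labelled the coding sequence by homology to human E2F4, but the catalogue specifies the chick gene. A C-terminal Myc epitope is fused directly to the coding sequence for detection. The backbone V5 tag lies further downstream, and the record does not say whether it is in frame. Transcripts end at the bovine growth hormone polyadenylation signal. The plasmid is suited to transient or blasticidin-selected stable expression for studying E2F4 in cell cycle regulation, such as cell cycle reentry in neurons.
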