Features (pLannotate 1.2.2; 24 found; start..end, strand, type, name):
     28..80      -  misc_feature   bom (fragment): basis of mobility region from pBR322
    235..614     +  enhancer       CMV enhancer: human cytomegalovirus immediate early enhancer
    615..818     +  promoter       CMV promoter: human cytomegalovirus (CMV) immediate early promoter
    814..847     +  LTR            5' LTR (truncated) (fragment): truncated 5' long terminal repeat (LTR) from HIV-1
    863..881     +  promoter       T7 promoter: promoter for bacteriophage T7 RNA polymerase
    980..2221    +  CDS            E2F4: E2F4_HUMAN - Experimental evidence at protein level: Swiss-Prot protein existence level 1. Transcription activator that binds DNA cooperatively with DP proteins through the E2 recognition site, 5'-TTTC[CG]CGC-3' found in the promoter region of a number of genes whose products are involved in cell cycle regulation or in DNA replication. The DRTF1/E2F complex functions in the control of cell-cycle progression from G1 to S phase. E2F4 binds with high affinity to RBL1 and RBL2. In some instances can also bind RB1. Specifically required for multiciliate cell differentiation: together with MCIDAS an
   2222..2251    +  CDS            3xMyc (fragment): 3 tandem Myc epitope tags
   2312..2353    +  CDS            V5 tag: epitope tag from simian virus 5
   2409..2633    +  polyA_signal   bGH poly(A) signal: bovine growth hormone polyadenylation signal
   2637..2658    +  promoter       SV40 promoter (fragment): SV40 enhancer and early promoter
   2679..3107    +  rep_origin     f1 ori (sequence partly withheld): f1 bacteriophage origin of replication; arrow indicates direction of (+) strand synthesis
   3121..3450    +  promoter       SV40 promoter: SV40 enhancer and early promoter
   3498..3545    +  promoter       EM7 promoter: synthetic bacterial promoter&nbsp
   3564..3962    +  CDS            BSD: blasticidin S deaminase; Aspergillus terreus BSD; confers resistance to blasticidin
   3963..3990    +  CDS            BleoR (fragment): antibiotic-binding protein; Sh ble from Streptoalloteichus hindustanus; confers resistance to bleomycin, phleomycin, and Zeocin™
   4000..4125    +  CDS            ble (fragment): BLE_KLEPN - Experimental evidence at protein level: Swiss-Prot protein existence level 1. Binding protein with a strong affinity to the bleomycin family of antibiotics. Binds to CL990; an antimitotic-antibiotic compound. From Klebsiella pneumoniae.
   4120..4241    +  polyA_signal   SV40 poly(A) signal: SV40 polyadenylation signal
   4314..4330    -  protein_bind   lac operator: The lac repressor binds to the lac operator to inhibit transcription in E. coli. This inhibition can be relieved by adding lactose or isopropyl-β-D-thiogalactopyranoside (IPTG). lac repressor encoded by lacI
   4338..4368    -  promoter       lac promoter: promoter for the E. coli lac operon
   4383..4404    -  protein_bind   CAP binding site: CAP binding activates transcription in the presence of cAMP. E. coli catabolite activator protein
   4417..4509    -  CDS            lacI (fragment): lac repressor; lacI; The lac repressor binds to the lac operator to inhibit transcription in E. coli. This inhibition can be relieved by adding lactose or isopropyl-β-D-thiogalactopyranoside (IPTG).
   4692..5280    -  rep_origin     ori: high-copy-number ColE1/pMB1/pBR322/pUC origin of replication
   5451..6311    -  CDS            AmpR: β-lactamase; bla; confers resistance to ampicillin, carbenicillin, and related antibiotics
   6312..6416    -  promoter       AmpR promoter: bla
>Addgene plasmid #80428 | pcDNA6-E2F4CA-Myc | addgene full sequence | sequence record 154143 | Addgene assembled full plasmid sequence
GACGGATCGGGAGATCTCCCGATCCCCTATGGTGCACTCTCAGTACAATCTGCTCTGATGCCGCATAGTT
AAGCCAGTATCTGCTCCCTGCTTGTGTGTTGGAGGTCGCTGAGTAGTGCGCGAGCAAAATTTAAGCTACA
ACAAGGCAAGGCTTGACCGACAATTGCATGAAGAATCTGCTTAGGGTTAGGCGTTTTGCGCTGCTTCGCG
ATGTACGGGCCAGATATACGCGTTGACATTGATTATTGACTAGTTATTAATAGTAATCAATTACGGGGTC
ATTAGTTCATAGCCCATATATGGAGTTCCGCGTTACATAACTTACGGTAAATGGCCCGCCTGGCTGACCG
CCCAACGACCCCCGCCCATTGACGTCAATAATGACGTATGTTCCCATAGTAACGCCAATAGGGACTTTCC
ATTGACGTCAATGGGTGGAGTATTTACGGTAAACTGCCCACTTGGCAGTACATCAAGTGTATCATATGCC
AAGTACGCCCCCTATTGACGTCAATGACGGTAAATGGCCCGCCTGGCATTATGCCCAGTACATGACCTTA
TGGGACTTTCCTACTTGGCAGTACATCTACGTATTAGTCATCGCTATTACCATGGTGATGCGGTTTTGGC
AGTACATCAATGGGCGTGGATAGCGGTTTGACTCACGGGGATTTCCAAGTCTCCACCCCATTGACGTCAA
TGGGAGTTTGTTTTGGCACCAAAATCAACGGGACTTTCCAAAATGTCGTAACAACTCCGCCCCATTGACG
CAAATGGGCGGTAGGCGTGTACGGTGGGAGGTCTATATAAGCAGAGCTCTCTGGCTAACTAGAGAACCCA
CTGCTTACTGGCTTATCGAAATTAATACGACTCACTATAGGGAGACCCAAGCTGGCTAGCGTTTAAACTT
AAGCTTGGTACCGAGCTCGGATCCACTAGTCCAGTGTGGTGGAATTCGATTCACAAGCTTGGCGGGCAGA
TGGCGGAGTGCGGGCCGCAACCCCCCGGGGCTGGAGGCGGCGGAGGAGGAGGCGGAGGCGGTGGGAGCGG
GGGCGCCGGGGCGCCCAGCCGGCACGAGAAGAGCCTGGGGCTGCTCACCACCAAGTTCGTGTCGCTGTTG
CAGGAGGCCAAGGACGGCGTGCTGGACCTGAAGCTGGCTGCAGACACCTTGGCTGTGCGACAGAAACGAC
GAATCTATGATATCACAAATGTCCTGGAAGGGATTGGGCTGATCGAGAAGAAGTCAAAGAACAGTATCCA
GTGGAAGGGGGTGGGTCCTGGCTGCAACACACGTGAGATTGCTCACAAGCTTATTGAGCTGAAGGCAGAT
ATAGAAGACCTGGAGCAGCAGGAGCAGGAGCTGGAGAAGCAGAAGATGTGGGTTCAGCAGAGCATCAAAA
ATGTCACAGAAGACGTGCAGAACAACTGGCTAGCTTATGTGACACACGAAGATATCTGCAAGTGCTTCAC
AGGAGATACCCTCCTTGCAATTCGAGCCCCTTCAGGCACACGCCTAGAGGTTCCCATCCCTGAGGGCCCA
AGTAGGCAGAAGAAATATCAGATCCATCTGAAGAGCACCAGCGGTCCGATTGATGTTCTCTTAGTAAACA
AGGATGCTTGGAGCTCTCCTCCAGTAGTGCTACCTGTCCCACCCCCTGAAGACCTCATCCAGTGCCAGGC
AGTTGCACCCTCGAAACCACAGATCCCTCCGCTTGCCCACTTCCAGGAGGCATCTGTCCCCAGCAGCACC
CAGCCCTCAGAGCCAGAACCTTCCAGCACTCAGGATCACAGCCCTCCTGAGCAGAAAGACACGAGCACAG
AATGCAGCATCTCAGTGGTGGAGTCCAAGAGCAGCAGCAGTGACCTTGACCCCCTCAGCAATGTGTCTGC
ACCCAGCGGCCATACAGCCAGGCTGGACACACAGCTGCTGCAGTCCTCTGCCTCGCTGGACAGCAGCTCC
GTCCTACCCAGCCCCTCTGCCTCCTTTGAGCCAATCAAACCTGATCCTGCAGGAATGCTGGAGCTTCCCA
AAGAGCTGTCAGAGATGTTTGATCCAACGAGAGAATGTATGAACTCTGAGCTGCTGGAGGAGCTGATGTC
ATCTGAAGTGTTTGCTCCCTTGCTCCGCCTCTCCCCTCCTCCTGGAGATCACGACTACATCTACAACCTG
GATGAGAGCGAAGGCGTCTGTGACCTCTTCGATGTGCCTGTCCTTAACCTCGAGCAGAAACTCATCTCTG
AAGAGGATCTGTGAGAATTCTGCAGATATCCAGCACAGTGGCGGCCGCTCGAGTCTAGAGGGCCCTTCGA
AGGTAAGCCTATCCCTAACCCTCTCCTCGGTCTCGATTCTACGCGTACCGGTCATCATCACCATCACCAT
TGAGTTTAAACCCGCTGATCAGCCTCGACTGTGCCTTCTAGTTGCCAGCCATCTGTTGTTTGCCCCTCCC
CCGTGCCTTCCTTGACCCTGGAAGGTGCCACTCCCACTGTCCTTTCCTAATAAAATGAGGAAATTGCATC
GCATTGTCTGAGTAGGTGTCATTCTATTCTGGGGGGTGGGGTGGGGCAGGACAGCAAGGGGGAGGATTGG
GAAGACAATAGCAGGCATGCTGGGGATGCGGTGGGCTCTATGGCTTCTGAGGCGGAAAGAACCAGCTGGG
GCTCTAGGGGGTATCCCC
[124 nt withheld, positions 2679-2802]
C
[91 nt withheld, positions 2804-2894]
A
[49 nt withheld, positions 2896-2944]
CCTTTGACGTTGGAGTCCACGTTCTTT
[37 nt withheld, positions 2972-3008]
ACCCTATCTCGGTCTATTCTTTTGATTTATAAGGGATTTTGCCGATTTCGGCCTATTGGTTAAAAAATGA
GCTGATTTAACAAAAATTTAACGCGAATTAATTCTGTGGAATGTGTGTCAGTTAGGGTGTGGAAAGTCCC
CAGGCTCCCCAGCAGGCAGAAGTATGCAAAGCATGCATCTCAATTAGTCAGCAACCAGGTGTGGAAAGTC
CCCAGGCTCCCCAGCAGGCAGAAGTATGCAAAGCATGCATCTCAATTAGTCAGCAACCATAGTCCCGCCC
CTAACTCCGCCCATCCCGCCCCTAACTCCGCCCAGTTCCGCCCATTCTCCGCCCCATGGCTGACTAATTT
TTTTTATTTATGCAGAGGCCGAGGCCGCCTCTGCCTCTGAGCTATTCCAGAAGTAGTGAGGAGGCTTTTT
TGGAGGCCTAGGCTTTTGCAAAAAGCTCCCGGGAGCTTGTATATCCATTTTCGGATCTGATCAGCACGTG
TTGACAATTAATCATCGGCATAGTATATCGGCATAGTATAATACGACAAGGTGAGGAACTAAACCATGGC
CAAGCCTTTGTCTCAAGAAGAATCCACCCTCATTGAAAGAGCAACGGCTACAATCAACAGCATCCCCATC
TCTGAAGACTACAGCGTCGCCAGCGCAGCTCTCTCTAGCGACGGCCGCATCTTCACTGGTGTCAATGTAT
ATCATTTTACTGGGGGACCTTGTGCAGAACTCGTGGTGCTGGGCACTGCTGCTGCTGCGGCAGCTGGCAA
CCTGACTTGTATCGTCGCGATCGGAAATGAGAACAGGGGCATCTTGAGCCCCTGCGGACGGTGCCGACAG
GTGCTTCTCGATCTGCATCCTGGGATCAAAGCCATAGTGAAGGACAGTGATGGACAGCCGACGGCAGTTG
GGATTCGTGAATTGCTGCCCTCTGGTTATGTGTGGGAGGGCTAAGCACTTCGTGGCCGAGGAGCAGGACT
GACACGTGCTACGAGATTTCGATTCCACCGCCGCCTTCTATGAAAGGTTGGGCTTCGGAATCGTTTTCCG
GGACGCCGGCTGGATGATCCTCCAGCGCGGGGATCTCATGCTGGAGTTCTTCGCCCACCCCAACTTGTTT
ATTGCAGCTTATAATGGTTACAAATAAAGCAATAGCATCACAAATTTCACAAATAAAGCATTTTTTTCAC
TGCATTCTAGTTGTGGTTTGTCCAAACTCATCAATGTATCTTATCATGTCTGTATACCGTCGACCTCTAG
CTAGAGCTTGGCGTAATCATGGTCATAGCTGTTTCCTGTGTGAAATTGTTATCCGCTCACAATTCCACAC
AACATACGAGCCGGAAGCATAAAGTGTAAAGCCTGGGGTGCCTAATGAGTGAGCTAACTCACATTAATTG
CGTTGCGCTCACTGCCCGCTTTCCAGTCGGGAAACCTGTCGTGCCAGCTGCATTAATGAATCGGCCAACG
CGCGGGGAGAGGCGGTTTGCGTATTGGGCGCTCTTCCGCTTCCTCGCTCACTGACTCGCTGCGCTCGGTC
GTTCGGCTGCGGCGAGCGGTATCAGCTCACTCAAAGGCGGTAATACGGTTATCCACAGAATCAGGGGATA
ACGCAGGAAAGAACATGTGAGCAAAAGGCCAGCAAAAGGCCAGGAACCGTAAAAAGGCCGCGTTGCTGGC
GTTTTTCCATAGGCTCCGCCCCCCTGACGAGCATCACAAAAATCGACGCTCAAGTCAGAGGTGGCGAAAC
CCGACAGGACTATAAAGATACCAGGCGTTTCCCCCTGGAAGCTCCCTCGTGCGCTCTCCTGTTCCGACCC
TGCCGCTTACCGGATACCTGTCCGCCTTTCTCCCTTCGGGAAGCGTGGCGCTTTCTCATAGCTCACGCTG
TAGGTATCTCAGTTCGGTGTAGGTCGTTCGCTCCAAGCTGGGCTGTGTGCACGAACCCCCCGTTCAGCCC
GACCGCTGCGCCTTATCCGGTAACTATCGTCTTGAGTCCAACCCGGTAAGACACGACTTATCGCCACTGG
CAGCAGCCACTGGTAACAGGATTAGCAGAGCGAGGTATGTAGGCGGTGCTACAGAGTTCTTGAAGTGGTG
GCCTAACTACGGCTACACTAGAAGAACAGTATTTGGTATCTGCGCTCTGCTGAAGCCAGTTACCTTCGGA
AAAAGAGTTGGTAGCTCTTGATCCGGCAAACAAACCACCGCTGGTAGCGGTGGTTTTTTTGTTTGCAAGC
AGCAGATTACGCGCAGAAAAAAAGGATCTCAAGAAGATCCTTTGATCTTTTCTACGGGGTCTGACGCTCA
GTGGAACGAAAACTCACGTTAAGGGATTTTGGTCATGAGATTATCAAAAAGGATCTTCACCTAGATCCTT
TTAAATTAAAAATGAAGTTTTAAATCAATCTAAAGTATATATGAGTAAACTTGGTCTGACAGTTACCAAT
GCTTAATCAGTGAGGCACCTATCTCAGCGATCTGTCTATTTCGTTCATCCATAGTTGCCTGACTCCCCGT
CGTGTAGATAACTACGATACGGGAGGGCTTACCATCTGGCCCCAGTGCTGCAATGATACCGCGAGACCCA
CGCTCACCGGCTCCAGATTTATCAGCAATAAACCAGCCAGCCGGAAGGGCCGAGCGCAGAAGTGGTCCTG
CAACTTTATCCGCCTCCATCCAGTCTATTAATTGTTGCCGGGAAGCTAGAGTAAGTAGTTCGCCAGTTAA
TAGTTTGCGCAACGTTGTTGCCATTGCTACAGGCATCGTGGTGTCACGCTCGTCGTTTGGTATGGCTTCA
TTCAGCTCCGGTTCCCAACGATCAAGGCGAGTTACATGATCCCCCATGTTGTGCAAAAAAGCGGTTAGCT
CCTTCGGTCCTCCGATCGTTGTCAGAAGTAAGTTGGCCGCAGTGTTATCACTCATGGTTATGGCAGCACT
GCATAATTCTCTTACTGTCATGCCATCCGTAAGATGCTTTTCTGTGACTGGTGAGTACTCAACCAAGTCA
TTCTGAGAATAGTGTATGCGGCGACCGAGTTGCTCTTGCCCGGCGTCAATACGGGATAATACCGCGCCAC
ATAGCAGAACTTTAAAAGTGCTCATCATTGGAAAACGTTCTTCGGGGCGAAAACTCTCAAGGATCTTACC
GCTGTTGAGATCCAGTTCGATGTAACCCACTCGTGCACCCAACTGATCTTCAGCATCTTTTACTTTCACC
AGCGTTTCTGGGTGAGCAAAAACAGGAAGGCAAAATGCCGCAAAAAAGGGAATAAGGGCGACACGGAAAT
GTTGAATACTCATACTCTTCCTTTTTCAATATTATTGAAGCATTTATCAGGGTTATTGTCTCATGAGCGG
ATACATATTTGAATGTATTTAGAAAAATAAACAAATAGGGGTTCCGCGCACATTTCCCCGAAAAGTGCCA
CCTGACGTC
