>Addgene plasmid #80428 | pcDNA6-E2F4CA-Myc | addgene partial sequence | sequence record 152947 | CMV-F 5'-CGCAAATGGGCGGTAGGCGTG-3'
CTATATAAGCAGAGCTCTCTGGCTAACTAGAGAACCCACTGCTTACTGGCTTATCGAAATTAATACGACT
CACTATAGGGAGACCCAAGCTGGCTAGCGTTTAAACTTAAGCTTGGTACCGAGCTCGGATCCACTAGTCC
AGTGTGGTGGAATTCGATTCACAAGCTTGGCGGGCAGATGGCGGAGTGCGGGCCGCAACCCCCCGGGGCT
GGAGGCGGCGGAGGAGGAGGCGGAGGCGGTGGGAGCGGGGGCGCCGGGGCGCCCAGCCGGCACGAGAAGA
GCCTGGGGCTGCTCACCACCAAGTTCGTGTCGCTGTTGCAGGAGGCCAAGGACGGCGTGCTGGACCTGAA
GCTGGCTGCAGACACCTTGGCTGTGCGACAGAAACGACGAATCTATGATATCACAAATGTCCTGGAAGGG
ATTGGGCTGATCGAGAAGAAGTCAAAGAACAGTATCCAGTGGAAGGGGGTGGGTCCTGGCTGCAACACAC
GTGAGATTGCTCACAAGCTTATTGAGCTGAAGGCAGATATAGAAGACCTGGAGCAGCAGGAGCAGGAGCT
GGAGAAGCAGAAGATGTGGGTTCAGCAGAGCATCAAAAATGTCACAGAAGACGTGCAGAACAACTGGCTA
GCTTATGTGACACACGAAGATATCTGCAAGTGCTTCACAGGAGATACCCTCCTTGCAATTCGAGCCCCTT
CAGGCACACGCCTAGAGGTTCCCATCCCTGAGGGCCCAAGTAGGCAGAAGAAATATCAGATCCATCTGAA
GAGCACCAGCGGTCCGATTGATGTTCTCTTAGTAAACAAGGATGCTTGGAGCTCTCCTCCAGTAGTGCTA
CCTGTCCCACCCCCTGAAGACCTCATCCAGTGCCAGGCAGTTGCACCCTCGAAA
