>Addgene plasmid #80428 | pcDNA6-E2F4CA-Myc | addgene partial sequence | sequence record 153146 | F1ori-R 5'-AGGGAAGAAAGCGAAAGGAG-3'
[67 nt withheld, positions 1-67]
GGGGATACCCCCTAGAGCCCCAGCTGGTTCTTTCCGCCTCAGAAGCCATAGAGCCCACCGCATCCCCAGC
ATGCCTGCTATTGTCTTCCCAATCCTCCCCCTTGCTGTCCTGCCCCACCCCACCCCCCAGAATAGAATGA
CACCTACTCAGACAATGCGATGCAATTTCCTCATTTTATTAGGAAAGGACAGTGGGAGTGGCACCTTCCA
GGGTCAAGGAAGGCACGGGGGAGGGGCAAACAACAGATGGCTGGCAACTAGAAGGCACAGTCGAGGCTGA
TCAGCGGGTTTAAACTCAATGGTGATGGTGATGATGACCGGTACGCGTAGAATCGAGACCGAGGAGAGGG
TTAGGGATAGGCTTACCTTCGAAGGGCCCTCTAGACTCGAGCGGCCGCCACTGTGCTGGATATCTGCAGA
ATTCTCACAGATCCTCTTCAGAGATGAGTTTCTGCTCGAGGTTAAGGACAGGCACATCGAAGAGGTCACA
GACGCCTTCGCTCTCATCCAGGTTGTAGATGTAGTCGTGATCTCCAGGAGGAGGGGAGAGGCGGAGCAAG
GGAGCAAACACTTCAGATGACATCAGCTCCTCCAGCAGCTCAGAGTTCATACATTCTCTCGTTGGATCAA
ACATCTCTGACAGCTCTTTGGGAAGCTCCAGCATTCCTGCAGGATCAGGTTTGATTGGCTCAAAGGAGGC
AGAGGGGCTGGGTAGGACGGAGCTGCTGTCCAGCGAGGCAGAGGACTGCAGCAGCTGTGTGTCCAGCCTG
GCTGTATGGCCGCTGGGTGCAGACACATTGCTGAGGGGGTCAAGGTCACTGCTGCTGCTCTTGGACTCCA
CCACTGAGATGCTGCATTCTGTGCTCGTGTCTTTCTGCTCAGGAGGGCTGTGATCCTGAGTGCTGGAAGG
TTCTGGC
