>Addgene plasmid #80428 | pcDNA6-E2F4CA-Myc | addgene partial sequence | sequence record 154140 | BGH-rev 5'-TAGAAGGCACAGTCGAGG-3'
GTTTAAACTCAATGGTGATGGTGATGATGACCGGTACGCGTAGAATCGAGACCGAGGAGAGGGTTAGGGA
TAGGCTTACCTTCGAAGGGCCCTCTAGACTCGAGCGGCCGCCACTGTGCTGGATATCTGCAGAATTCTCA
CAGATCCTCTTCAGAGATGAGTTTCTGCTCGAGGTTAAGGACAGGCACATCGAAGAGGTCACAGACGCCT
TCGCTCTCATCCAGGTTGTAGATGTAGTCGTGATCTCCAGGAGGAGGGGAGAGGCGGAGCAAGGGAGCAA
ACACTTCAGATGACATCAGCTCCTCCAGCAGCTCAGAGTTCATACATTCTCTCGTTGGATCAAACATCTC
TGACAGCTCTTTGGGAAGCTCCAGCATTCCTGCAGGATCAGGTTTGATTGGCTCAAAGGAGGCAGAGGGG
CTGGGTAGGACGGAGCTGCTGTCCAGCGAGGCAGAGGACTGCAGCAGCTGTGTGTCCAGCCTGGCTGTAT
GGCCGCTGGGTGCAGACACATTGCTGAGGGGGTCAAGGTCACTGCTGCTGCTCTTGGACTCCACCACTGA
GATGCTGCATTCTGTGCTCGTGTCTTTCTGCTCAGGAGGGCTGTGATCCTGAGTGCTGGAAGGTTCTGGC
TCTGAGGGCTGGGTGCTGCTGGGGACAGATGCCTCCTGGAAGTGGGCAAGCGGAGGGATCTGTGGTTTCG
AGGGTGCAACTGCCTGGCACTGGATGAGGTCTTCAGGGGGTGGGACAGGTAGCACTACTGGAGGAGAGCT
CCAAGCATCCTTGTTTACTAAGAGAACATCAATCGGACCGCTGGTGCTCTTCAGATGGATCTGATATTTC
TTCTGCCTACTTGGGCCCTCAGGGATGGGAACCTCTAGGCGTGTGCCTGAAGGGGCTCGAATTGCAAGGA
GGGTATCTCCTGTGAAGCACTTGCAGATATCTTCGTGTGTCACATAAGCTAGCCAGTTGTTCTGCACGTC
TTCTGTGACATTTTTGATGCTCTGCTGAACCCACATCTTCTGCTTCTCCAGCTCCTGCTCCTGCTGCTCC
AGGTCTTCTATATCTGCCTTCAGCTCAATAAGCTTGTGAGCAATC
